>Addgene plasmid #112884 | pGDP4 ermC | addgene full sequence | sequence record 219861 | Addgene NGS Result
AGTAAGGCAACCCCGCCAGCCTAGCCGGGAGATCTGCGGCGGCGGTGCTCAACGGCCTCAACCTACTACT
GGGCTGCTTCCTAATGCAGGAGTCGCATAAGGGAGAGCGTCGAGATCCCGGACACCATCGAATGGCGCAA
AACCTTTCGCGGTATGGCATGATAGCGCCCGGTCTAGAAATAATTTTGTTTAACTTTAAGAAGGAGATAT
ACCATGGGCAGCAGCCATCATCATCATCATCACAGCAGCGGCCTGGTGCCGCGCGGCAGCCATATGAACG
AAAAAAACATCAAACACTCGCAAAACTTTATCACCTCAAAACACAACATCGACAAAATTATGACGAACAT
CCGCCTGAATGAACATGATAACATTTTTGAAATCGGCAGCGGTAAAGGCCACTTCACCCTGGAACTGGTC
CAGCGTTGCAACTTTGTGACGGCGATTGAAATCGATCATAAACTGTGTAAAACCACGGAAAATAAACTGG
TTGATCACGACAACTTCCAAGTCCTGAATAAAGACATTCTGCAGTTCAAATTCCCGAAAAACCAAAGTTA
CAAAATCTTCGGTAACATCCCGTACAATATTAGCACCGATATTATCCGCAAAATCGTCTTCGATTCTATT
GCAGACGAAATTTATCTGATCGTTGAATACGGCTTTGCTAAACGTCTGCTGAATACGAAACGCTCACTGG
CGCTGTTCCTGATGGCCGAAGTGGATATTAGTATCCTGTCCATGGTTCCGCGTGAATATTTTCATCCGAA
ACCGAAAGTGAACAGCTCTCTGATCCGTCTGAATCGCAAAAAATCACGCATTTCGCACAAAGACAAACAG
AAATACAACTACTTCGTGATGAAATGGGTTAACAAAGAATACAAGAAAATTTTCACCAAAAACCAATTCA
ACAATTCCCTGAAACATGCAGGTATTGATGACCTGAATAATATCTCCTTCGAACAATTCCTGAGCCTGTT
CAACTCCTACAAACTGTTCAATAAATAACTCGAGCACCACCACCACCACCACTGAGATCCGGCTGCTAAC
AAAGCCCGAAAGGAAGCTGAGTTGGCTGCTGCCACCGCTGAGCAAAAGGCCATCCGTCAGGATGGCCTTC
TGGTGGCACTTTTCGGGGAAATGTGCGCGGAACCCCTATTTGTTTATTTTTCTAAATACATTCAAATATG
TATCCGCTCATGAGACAATAACCCTGATAAATGCTTCAATAATATTGAAAAAGGAAGAGTATGAGTATTC
AACATTTCCGTGTCGCCCTTATTCCCTTTTTTGCGGCATTTTGCCTTCCTGTTTTTGCTCACCCAGAAAC
GCTGGTGAAAGTAAAAGATGCTGAAGATCAGTTGGGTGCACGAGTGGGTTACATCGAACTGGATCTCAAC
AGCGGTAAGATCCTTGAGAGTTTTCGCCCCGAAGAACGTTTTCCAATGATGAGCACTTTTAAAGTTCTGC
TATGTGGCGCGGTATTATCCCGTATTGACGCCGGGCAAGAGCAACTCGGTCGCCGCATACACTATTCTCA
GAATGACTTGGTTGAGTACTCACCAGTCACAGAAAAGCATCTTACGGATGGCATGACAGTAAGAGAATTA
TGCAGTGCTGCCATAACCATGAGTGATAACACTGCGGCCAACTTACTTCTGACAACGATCGGAGGACCGA
AGGAGCTAACCGCTTTTTTGCACAACATGGGGGATCATGTAACTCGCCTTGATCGTTGGGAACCGGAGCT
GAATGAAGCCATACCAAACGACGAGCGTGACACCACGATGCCTGCAGCAATGGCAACAACGTTGCGCAAA
CTATTAACTGGCGAACTACTTACTCTAGCTTCCCGGCAACAATTAATAGACTGGATGGAGGCGGATAAAG
TTGCAGGACCACTTCTGCGCTCGGCCCTTCCGGCTGGCTGGTTTATTGCTGATAAATCTGGAGCCGGTGA
GCGTGGGTCTCGCGGTATCATTGCAGCACTGGGGCCAGATGGTAAGCCCTCCCGTATCGTAGTTATCTAC
ACGACGGGGAGTCAGGCAACTATGGATGAACGAAATAGACAGATCGCTGAGATAGGTGCCTCACTGATTA
AGCATTGGTAACTGTCAGACCAAGTTTACTCATATATACTTTAGATTGATTTAAAACTTCATTTTTAATT
TAAAAGGATCTAGGTGAAGATCCTTTTTGATAATCTCATGACCAAAATCCCTTAACGTGAGTTTTCGTTC
CACTGAGCGTCAGACCCCGTAGAAAAGATCAAAGGATCTTCTTGAGATCCTTTTTTTCTGCGCGTAATCT
GCTGCTTGCAAACAAAAAAACCACCGCTACCAGCGGTGGTTTGTTTGCCGGATCAAGAGCTACCAACTCT
TTTTCCGAAGGTAACTGGCTTCAGCAGAGCGCAGATACCAAATACTGTCCTTCTAGTGTAGCCGTAGTTA
GGCCACCACTTCAAGAACTCTGTAGCACCGCCTACATACCTCGCTCTGCTAATCCTGTTACCAGTGGCTG
CTGCCAGTGGCGATAAGTCGTGTCTTACCGGGTTGGACTCAAGACGATAGTTACCGGATAAGGCGCAGCG
GTCGGGCTGAACGGGGGGTTCGTGCACACAGCCCAGCTTGGAGCGAACGACCTACACCGAACTGAGATAC
CTACAGCGTGAGCTATGAGAAAGCGCCACGCTTCCCGAAGGGAGAAAGGCGGACAGGTATCCGGTAAGCG
GCAGGGTCGGAACAGGAGAGCGCACGAGGGAGCTTCCAGGGGGAAACGCCTGGTATCTTTATAGTCCTGT
CGGGTTTCGCCACCTCTGACTTGAGCGTCGATTTTTGTGATGCTCGTCAGGGGGGCGGAGCCTATGGAAA
AACGCCAGCAACGCGGCCTTTTTACGGTTCCTGGCCTTTTGCTGGCCTTTTGCTCACATGTTCTTTCCTG
CGTTATCCCCTGATTCTGTGGATAACCGTATTACCGCCTTTGAGTGAGCTGATACCGCTCGCCGCAGCCG
AACGACCGAGCGCAGCGAGTCAGTGAGCGAGGAAGCGGAAGAGCGCCTGATGCGGTATTTTCTCCTTACG
CATCTGTGCGGTATTTCACACCGCAATGGTGCACTCTCAGTACAATCTGCTCTGATGCCGCATAGTTAAG
CCAGTATACACTCCGCTATCGCTACGTGACTGGGTCATGGCTGCGCCCCGACACCCGCCAACACCCGCTG
ACGCGCCCTGACGGGCTTGTCTGCTCCCGGCATCCGCTTACAGACAAGCTGTGACCGTCTCCGGGAGCTG
CATGTGTCAGAGGTTTTCACCGTCATCACCGAAACGCGCGAGGCAGCTGCGGTAAAGCTCATCAGCGTGG
TCGTGAAGCGATTCACAGATGTCTGCCTGTTCATCCGCGTCCAGCTCGTTGAGTTTCTCCAGAAGCGTTA
ATGTCTGGCTTCTGATAAAGCGGGCCATGTTAAGGGCGGTTTTTTCCTGTTTGGTCACTGATGCCTCCGT
GTAAGGGGGATTTCTGTTCATGGGGGTAATGATACCGATGAAACGAGAGAGGATGCTCACGATACGGGTT
ACTGATGATGAACATGCCCGGTTACTGGAACGTTGTGAGGGTAAACAACTGGCGGTATGGATGCGGCGGG
ACCAGAGAAAAATCACTCAGGGTCAATGCCAGCGCTTCGTTAATACAGATGTAGGTGTTCCACAGGGTAG
CCAGCAGCATCCTGCGATGCAGATCCGGAACATAATGGTGCAGGGCGCTGACTTCCGCGTTTCCAGACTT
TACGAAACACGGAAACCGAAGACCATTCATGTTGTTGCTCAGGTCGCAGACGTTTTGCAGCAGCAGTCGC
TTCACGTTCGCTCGCGTATCGGTGATTCATTCTGCTAACC
Features (pLannotate 1.2.2; 15 found; start..end, strand, type, name):
     35..113     +  CDS            TcR (fragment): tetracycline efflux protein; tet; confers resistance to tetracycline
    121..172     +  promoter       lacI promoter (fragment): lacI
    185..207     +  RBS            RBS: efficient ribosome binding site from bacteriophage T7 gene 10 (Olins and Rangwala, 1989)
    226..242     +  CDS            capTEV™ (fragment): composite tag for in vivo biotinylation, TEV protease cleavage, and 6xHis tagging
    253..270     +  CDS            thrombin site: thrombin recognition and cleavage site
    274..1005    +  CDS            ermC': ERM_BACIU - Experimental evidence at protein level: Swiss-Prot protein existence level 1. This protein produces a dimethylation of the adenine residue at position 2085 in 23S rRNA, resulting in reduced affinity between ribosomes and macrolide-lincosamide-streptogramin B antibiotics. From Bacillus subtilis.
   1015..1032    +  CDS            9xHis (fragment): 9xHis affinity tag
   1042..1091    +  CDS            SET1 (fragment): solubility-enhancement tag derived from T7 phage gene 10B
   1094..1121    -  terminator     rrnB T2 terminator: transcription terminator T2 from the E. coli rrnB gene
   1146..1250    +  promoter       AmpR promoter: bla
   1251..2111    +  CDS            AmpR: β-lactamase; bla; confers resistance to ampicillin, carbenicillin, and related antibiotics
   2282..2870    +  rep_origin     ori: high-copy-number ColE1/pMB1/pBR322/pUC origin of replication
   3056..3195    -  misc_feature   bom: basis of mobility region from pBR322
   3297..3488    -  CDS            rop: Rop protein, which maintains plasmids at low copy number; rop
   3505..3885    +  CDS            YPB1_ECOLX: Protein predicted: Swiss-Prot protein existence level 4. From Escherichia coli.
