[The description below was written by a language model from this plasmid's Addgene catalogue record and pLannotate feature annotations shown in this document.]
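Description:
pGDP4 ermC is a low-copy bacterial expression plasmid built on pBR322 and is one member of the Minimal Antibiotic Resistance Platform kit, a panel of constructs that each express a single resistance determinant in E. coli. It replicates from the ColE1/pMB1-type origin and retains the pBR322 bom mobility region and the rop gene. Rop keeps plasmid copy number low, in keeping with the catalogue's low-copy designation. Selection is by ampicillin through the bla β-lactamase gene and its own promoter. Only a short remnant of the pBR322 tetracycline efflux gene is annotated, which suggests the expression cassette replaced most of that gene.

The insert is ermC (also called ermIM or ermM), recorded as originating from Staphylococcus epidermidis. It encodes a 23S rRNA adenine dimethylase that lowers ribosome affinity for macrolide, lincosamide and streptogramin B antibiotics. The catalogue gives the promoter as Plac with constitutive expression; the automated annotation instead labels the short upstream promoter fragment as a lacI promoter, a discrepancy that cannot be resolved without the sequence. Translation uses the phage T7 gene 10 ribosome binding site. The coding region is preceded by a backbone-derived N-terminal 6xHis tag (picked up as a composite-tag fragment) and a thrombin cleavage site. A further His-tag fragment and a T7 gene 10B-derived fragment are annotated downstream of ermC, but the record does not show whether they are translated. A short rrnB T2 terminator element is annotated in reverse orientation after the cassette.

The platform is used for antibiotic dereplication and adjuvant discovery. Comparing the growth of resistance-expressing strains on natural product extracts or compounds reveals whether an activity belongs to a known class, here the MLSB antibiotics, or whether a compound can overcome the resistance.
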