Addgene plasmid #112884: pGDP4 ermC
Purpose: This plasmid is part of the Minimal Antibiotic Resistance Platform (ARP) Kit (Addgene #1000000143). Low copy-number plasmid that constitutively expresses genes using the Plac promoter.
Depositing lab: Gerard Wright. Depositing organization: McMaster University. Publication: A Common Platform for Antibiotic Dereplication and Adjuvant Discovery. Cox G, Sieron A, King AM, De Pascale G, Pawlowski AC, Koteva K, Wright GD. Cell Chem Biol. 2017 Jan 19;24(1):98-109. doi: 10.1016/j.chembiol.2016.11.011. Epub 2016 Dec 22. PubMed 28017602.
Backbone
  Vector backbone: pBR322
  Vector type: Bacterial Expression
Growth in bacteria
  Bacterial resistance: Ampicillin, 100 μg/mL
  Growth temperature: 37°C
  Growth strain: DH5alpha
  Copy number: Low Copy
Gene/Insert
  Gene/Insert name: ermC (alt names: ermIM; ermM)
  Species: Staphylococcus epidermis
  Entrez Gene: ermM (a.k.a. pNE131_p2)
  Promoter: Plac
  Tag / fusion protein: 6xHis (N terminal on backbone)
  Cloning method: Restriction Enzyme; 5′ cloning site unknown (unknown if destroyed)
  Sequencing primers: 5′ ATAAGGGAGAGCGTCGAG; 3′ CCAACTCAGCTTCCTTTC
Terms and licenses: Academic/Nonprofit Terms; Industry Terms: Not Available to Industry
Depositor comments: JoVE antibiotic dereplication paper: Zubyk, H.L., Cox, G., Wright, G.D. Antibiotic Dereplication Using the Antibiotic Resistance Platform. J. Vis. Exp. (152), e60536, doi:10.3791/60536 (2019). (https://www.jove.com/video/60536/antibiotic-dereplication-using-the-antibiotic-resistance-platform)
How to cite: pGDP4 ermC was a gift from Gerard Wright (Addgene plasmid # 112884 ; http://n2t.net/addgene:112884 ; RRID:Addgene_112884)
