>Addgene plasmid #112884 | pGDP4 ermC | depositor partial sequence | sequence record 222529 | ermC sequence
ATGAACGAAAAAAACATCAAACACTCGCAAAACTTTATCACCTCAAAACACAACATCGACAAAATTATGA
CGAACATCCGCCTGAATGAACATGATAACATTTTTGAAATCGGCAGCGGTAAAGGCCACTTCACCCTGGA
ACTGGTCCAGCGTTGCAACTTTGTGACGGCGATTGAAATCGATCATAAACTGTGTAAAACCACGGAAAAT
AAACTGGTTGATCACGACAACTTCCAAGTCCTGAATAAAGACATTCTGCAGTTCAAATTCCCGAAAAACC
AAAGTTACAAAATCTTCGGTAACATCCCGTACAATATTAGCACCGATATTATCCGCAAAATCGTCTTCGA
TTCTATTGCAGACGAAATTTATCTGATCGTTGAATACGGCTTTGCTAAACGTCTGCTGAATACGAAACGC
TCACTGGCGCTGTTCCTGATGGCCGAAGTGGATATTAGTATCCTGTCCATGGTTCCGCGTGAATATTTTC
ATCCGAAACCGAAAGTGAACAGCTCTCTGATCCGTCTGAATCGCAAAAAATCACGCATTTCGCACAAAGA
CAAACAGAAATACAACTACTTCGTGATGAAATGGGTTAACAAAGAATACAAGAAAATTTTCACCAAAAAC
CAATTCAACAATTCCCTGAAACATGCAGGTATTGATGACCTGAATAATATCTCCTTCGAACAATTCCTGA
GCCTGTTCAACTCCTACAAACTGTTCAATAAATAA
